LOCUS       Exported 7056 bp ds-DNA circular SYN 12-MAY-2021
DEFINITION  synthetic circular DNA
ACCESSION   .
VERSION     .
KEYWORDS    pcDNA5/FRT/TO HIS HSPA8
SOURCE      synthetic DNA construct
  ORGANISM  synthetic DNA construct
REFERENCE   1 (bases 1 to 7056)
  AUTHORS   Hageman J, Kampinga HH
  TITLE     Computational analysis of the human HSPH/HSPA/DNAJ family and
            cloning of a human HSPH/HSPA/DNAJ expression library.
  JOURNAL   Cell Stress Chaperones. 2008 Aug 7. ():.
  PUBMED    18686016
REFERENCE   2 (bases 1 to 7056)
  AUTHORS   .
  TITLE     Direct Submission
  JOURNAL   Exported May 12, 2021 from SnapGene Server 1.1.58
            http://www.snapgene.com
FEATURES             Location/Qualifiers
     source          1..7056
                     /organism="synthetic DNA construct"
                     /mol_type="other DNA"
     primer_bind     complement(44..63)
                     /label=pRS-marker
                     /note="pRS vectors, use to sequence yeast selectable
                     marker"
     enhancer        235..614
                     /label=CMV enhancer
                     /note="human cytomegalovirus immediate early enhancer"
     promoter        615..818
                     /label=CMV promoter
                     /note="human cytomegalovirus (CMV) immediate early
                     promoter"
     primer_bind     769..789
                     /label=CMV-F
                     /note="Human CMV immediate early promoter, forward primer"
     protein_bind    820..838
                     /gene="tetO"
                     /label=tet operator
                     /bound_moiety="tetracycline repressor TetR"
                     /note="bacterial operator O2 for the tetR and tetA genes"
     protein_bind    841..859
                     /gene="tetO"
                     /label=tet operator
                     /bound_moiety="tetracycline repressor TetR"
                     /note="bacterial operator O2 for the tetR and tetA genes"
     primer_bind     869..893
                     /label=LNCX
                     /note="Human CMV promoter, forward primer"
     CDS             996..1013
                     /codon_start=1
                     /product="6xHis affinity tag"
                     /label=6xHis
                     /translation="HHHHHH"
     primer_bind     complement(3008..3025)
                     /label=BGH-rev
                     /note="Bovine growth hormone terminator, reverse primer.
                     Also called BGH reverse"
     polyA_signal    3014..3238
                     /label=bGH poly(A) signal
                     /note="bovine growth hormone polyadenylation signal"
     primer_bind     complement(3371..3390)
                     /label=F1ori-R
                     /note="F1 origin, reverse primer"
     protein_bind    3522..3569
                     /label=FRT
                     /bound_moiety="FLP recombinase from the Saccharomyces
                     cerevisiae 2u plasmid"
                     /note="FLP-mediated recombination occurs in the 8-bp core
                     sequence TCTAGAAA (Turan and Bode, 2011)."
     CDS             3577..4599
                     /codon_start=1
                     /gene="aph(4)-Ia"
                     /product="aminoglycoside phosphotransferase from E. coli"
                     /label=HygR
                     /note="confers resistance to hygromycin"
                     /translation="KKPELTATSVEKFLIEKFDSVSDLMQLSEGEESRAFSFDVGGRGY
                     VLRVNSCADGFYKDRYVYRHFASAALPIPEVLDIGEFSESLTYCISRRAQGVTLQDLPE
                     TELPAVLQPVAEAMDAIAAADLSQTSGFGPFGPQGIGQYTTWRDFICAIADPHVYHWQT
                     VMDDTVSASVAQALDELMLWAEDCPEVRHLVHADFGSNNVLTDNGRITAVIDWSEAMFG
                     DSQYEVANIFFWRPWLACMEQQTRYFERRHPELAGSPRLRAYMLRIGLDQLYQSLVDGN
                     FDDAAWAQGRCDAIVRSGAGTVGRTQIARRSAAVWTDGCVEVLADSGNRRPSTRPRAKE
                     "
     polyA_signal    4729..4850
                     /label=SV40 poly(A) signal
                     /note="SV40 polyadenylation signal"
     primer_bind     complement(4766..4785)
                     /label=SV40pA-R
                     /note="SV40 polyA, reverse primer"
     primer_bind     4820..4839
                     /label=EBV-rev
                     /note="SV40 polyA terminator, reverse primer"
     primer_bind     complement(4899..4915)
                     /label=M13 rev
                     /note="common sequencing primer, one of multiple similar
                     variants"
     primer_bind     complement(4899..4915)
                     /label=M13 Reverse
                     /note="In lacZ gene. Also called M13-rev"
     primer_bind     complement(4912..4934)
                     /label=M13/pUC Reverse
                     /note="In lacZ gene"
     protein_bind    4923..4939
                     /label=lac operator
                     /bound_moiety="lac repressor encoded by lacI"
                     /note="The lac repressor binds to the lac operator to
                     inhibit transcription in E. coli. This inhibition can be
                     relieved by adding lactose or
                     isopropyl-beta-D-thiogalactopyranoside (IPTG)."
     promoter        complement(4947..4977)
                     /label=lac promoter
                     /note="promoter for the E. coli lac operon"
     protein_bind    4992..5013
                     /label=CAP binding site
                     /bound_moiety="E. coli catabolite activator protein"
                     /note="CAP binding activates transcription in the presence
                     of cAMP."
     primer_bind     complement(5130..5147)
                     /label=L4440
                     /note="L4440 vector, forward primer"
     rep_origin      complement(5301..5889)
                     /direction=LEFT
                     /label=ori
                     /note="high-copy-number ColE1/pMB1/pBR322/pUC origin of
                     replication"
     primer_bind     complement(5381..5400)
                     /label=pBR322ori-F
                     /note="pBR322 origin, forward primer"
     CDS             complement(6060..6920)
                     /codon_start=1
                     /gene="bla"
                     /product="beta-lactamase"
                     /label=AmpR
                     /note="confers resistance to ampicillin, carbenicillin, and
                     related antibiotics"
                     /translation="MSIQHFRVALIPFFAAFCLPVFAHPETLVKVKDAEDQLGARVGYI
                     ELDLNSGKILESFRPEERFPMMSTFKVLLCGAVLSRIDAGQEQLGRRIHYSQNDLVEYS
                     PVTEKHLTDGMTVRELCSAAITMSDNTAANLLLTTIGGPKELTAFLHNMGDHVTRLDRW
                     EPELNEAIPNDERDTTMPVAMATTLRKLLTGELLTLASRQQLIDWMEADKVAGPLLRSA
                     LPAGWFIADKSGAGERGSRGIIAALGPDGKPSRIVVIYTTGSQATMDERNRQIAEIGAS
                     LIKHW"
     primer_bind     6683..6702
                     /label=Amp-R
                     /note="Ampicillin resistance gene, reverse primer"
     promoter        complement(6921..7025)
                     /gene="bla"
                     /label=AmpR promoter
ORIGIN
        1 gacggatcgg gagatctccc gatcccctat ggtgcactct cagtacaatc tgctctgatg
       61 ccgcatagtt aagccagtat ctgctccctg cttgtgtgtt ggaggtcgct gagtagtgcg
      121 cgagcaaaat ttaagctaca acaaggcaag gcttgaccga caattgcatg aagaatctgc
      181 ttagggttag gcgttttgcg ctgcttcgcg atgtacgggc cagatatacg cgttgacatt
      241 gattattgac tagttattaa tagtaatcaa ttacggggtc attagttcat agcccatata
      301 tggagttccg cgttacataa cttacggtaa atggcccgcc tggctgaccg cccaacgacc
      361 cccgcccatt gacgtcaata atgacgtatg ttcccatagt aacgccaata gggactttcc
      421 attgacgtca atgggtggag tatttacggt aaactgccca cttggcagta catcaagtgt
      481 atcatatgcc aagtacgccc cctattgacg tcaatgacgg taaatggccc gcctggcatt
      541 atgcccagta catgacctta tgggactttc ctacttggca gtacatctac gtattagtca
      601 tcgctattac catggtgatg cggttttggc agtacatcaa tgggcgtgga tagcggtttg
      661 actcacgggg atttccaagt ctccacccca ttgacgtcaa tgggagtttg ttttggcacc
      721 aaaatcaacg ggactttcca aaatgtcgta acaactccgc cccattgacg caaatgggcg
      781 gtaggcgtgt acggtgggag gtctatataa gcagagctct ccctatcagt gatagagatc
      841 tccctatcag tgatagagat cgtcgacgag ctcgtttagt gaaccgtcag atcgcctgga
      901 gacgccatcc acgctgtttt gacctccata gaagacaccg ggaccgatcc agcctccgga
      961 ctctagcgtt taaacttaag cttctgcaga ccatgcatca tcaccatcac catggatcca
     1021 ccatgtccaa gggacctgca gttggtattg atcttggcac cacctactct tgtgtgggtg
     1081 ttttccagca cggaaaagtc gagataattg ccaatgatca gggaaaccga accactccaa
     1141 gctatgtcgc ctttacggac actgaacggt tgatcggtga tgccgcaaag aatcaagttg
     1201 caatgaaccc caccaacaca gtttttgatg ccaaacgtct gattggacgc agatttgatg
     1261 atgctgttgt ccagtctgat atgaaacatt ggccctttat ggtggtgaat gatgctggca
     1321 ggcccaaggt ccaagtagaa tacaagggag agaccaaaag cttctatcca gaggaggtgt
     1381 cttctatggt tctgacaaag atgaaggaaa ttgcagaagc ctaccttggg aagactgtta
     1441 ccaatgctgt ggtcacagtg ccagcttact ttaatgactc tcagcgtcag gctaccaaag
     1501 atgctggaac tattgctggt ctcaatgtac ttagaattat taatgagcca actgctgctg
     1561 ctattgctta cggcttagac aaaaaggttg gagcagaaag aaacgtgctc atctttgacc
     1621 tgggaggtgg cacttttgat gtgtcaatcc tcactattga ggatggaatc tttgaggtca
     1681 agtctacagc tggagacacc cacttgggtg gagaagattt tgacaaccga atggtcaacc
     1741 attttattgc tgagtttaag cgcaagcata agaaggacat cagtgagaac aagagagctg
     1801 taagacgcct ccgtactgct tgtgaacgtg ctaagcgtac cctctcttcc agcacccagg
     1861 ccagtattga gatcgattct ctctatgaag gaatcgactt ctatacctcc attacccgtg
     1921 cccgatttga agaactgaat gctgacctgt tccgtggcac cctggaccca gtagagaaag
     1981 cccttcgaga tgccaaacta gacaagtcac agattcatga tattgtcctg gttggtggtt
     2041 ctactcgtat ccccaagatt cagaagcttc tccaagactt cttcaatgga aaagaactga
     2101 ataagagcat caaccctgat gaagctgttg cttatggtgc agctgtccag gcagccatct
     2161 tgtctggaga caagtctgag aatgttcaag atttgctgct cttggatgtc actcctcttt
     2221 cccttggtat tgaaactgct ggtggagtca tgactgtcct catcaagcgt aataccacca
     2281 ttcctaccaa gcagacacag accttcacta cctattctga caaccagcct ggtgtgctta
     2341 ttcaggttta tgaaggcgag cgtgccatga caaaggataa caacctgctt ggcaagtttg
     2401 aactcacagg catacctcct gcaccccgag gtgttcctca gattgaagtc acttttgaca
     2461 ttgatgccaa tggtatactc aatgtctctg ctgtggacaa gagtacggga aaagagaaca
     2521 agattactat cactaatgac aagggccgtt tgagcaagga agacattgaa cgtatggtcc
     2581 aggaagctga gaagtacaaa gctgaagatg agaagcagag ggacaaggtg tcatccaaga
     2641 attcacttga gtcctatgcc ttcaacatga aagcaactgt tgaagatgag aaacttcaag
     2701 gcaagattaa cgatgaggac aaacagaaga ttctggacaa gtgtaatgaa attatcaact
     2761 ggcttgataa gaatcagact gctgagaagg aagaatttga acatcaacag aaagagctgg
     2821 agaaagtttg caaccccatc atcaccaagc tgtaccagag tgcaggaggc atgccaggag
     2881 gaatgcctgg gggatttcct ggtggtggag ctcctccctc tggtggtgct tcctcagggc
     2941 ccaccattga agaggttgat taagcggccg ctcgagtcta gagggcccgt ttaaacccgc
     3001 tgatcagcct cgactgtgcc ttctagttgc cagccatctg ttgtttgccc ctcccccgtg
     3061 ccttccttga ccctggaagg tgccactccc actgtccttt cctaataaaa tgaggaaatt
     3121 gcatcgcatt gtctgagtag gtgtcattct attctggggg gtggggtggg gcaggacagc
     3181 aagggggagg attgggaaga caatagcagg catgctgggg atgcggtggg ctctatggct
     3241 tctgaggcgg aaagaaccag ctggggctct agggggtatc cccnnnnnnn nnnnnnnnnn
     3301 nnnnnnnnnn nnnnnnnnnn nnnnnnnnnn nnnnnnnnnn nnnnnnnnnn nnnnnnnnnn
     3361 nnnnnnnnnn nnnnnnnnnn nnnnnnnnnn nnnnnnnnnn nnnnnnncnn nnnnnnnnnn
     3421 nnnnnnnnnn nnnnnnnnnn nnnnnnnnnn nnnnnnnnnn nnnnnnnnnn nnnnnnnnnn
     3481 nnnnnnnnnn nnnnnnnnna gggtgatggt tcacgtacct agaagttcct attccgaagt
     3541 tcctattctc tagaaagtat aggaacttcc ttggccaaaa agcctgaact caccgcgacg
     3601 tctgtcgaga agtttctgat cgaaaagttc gacagcgtct ccgacctgat gcagctctcg
     3661 gagggcgaag aatctcgtgc tttcagcttc gatgtaggag ggcgtggata tgtcctgcgg
     3721 gtaaatagct gcgccgatgg tttctacaaa gatcgttatg tttatcggca ctttgcatcg
     3781 gccgcgctcc cgattccgga agtgcttgac attggggaat tcagcgagag cctgacctat
     3841 tgcatctccc gccgtgcaca gggtgtcacg ttgcaagacc tgcctgaaac cgaactgccc
     3901 gctgttctgc agccggtcgc ggaggccatg gatgcgatcg ctgcggccga tcttagccag
     3961 acgagcgggt tcggcccatt cggaccgcaa ggaatcggtc aatacactac atggcgtgat
     4021 ttcatatgcg cgattgctga tccccatgtg tatcactggc aaactgtgat ggacgacacc
     4081 gtcagtgcgt ccgtcgcgca ggctctcgat gagctgatgc tttgggccga ggactgcccc
     4141 gaagtccggc acctcgtgca cgcggatttc ggctccaaca atgtcctgac ggacaatggc
     4201 cgcataacag cggtcattga ctggagcgag gcgatgttcg gggattccca atacgaggtc
     4261 gccaacatct tcttctggag gccgtggttg gcttgtatgg agcagcagac gcgctacttc
     4321 gagcggaggc atccggagct tgcaggatcg ccgcggctcc gggcgtatat gctccgcatt
     4381 ggtcttgacc aactctatca gagcttggtt gacggcaatt tcgatgatgc agcttgggcg
     4441 cagggtcgat gcgacgcaat cgtccgatcc ggagccggga ctgtcgggcg tacacaaatc
     4501 gcccgcagaa gcgcggccgt ctggaccgat ggctgtgtag aagtactcgc cgatagtgga
     4561 aaccgacgcc ccagcactcg tccgagggca aaggaatagc acgtactacg agatttcgat
     4621 tccaccgccg ccttctatga aaggttgggc ttcggaatcg ttttccggga cgccggctgg
     4681 atgatcctcc agcgcgggga tctcatgctg gagttcttcg cccaccccaa cttgtttatt
     4741 gcagcttata atggttacaa ataaagcaat agcatcacaa atttcacaaa taaagcattt
     4801 ttttcactgc attctagttg tggtttgtcc aaactcatca atgtatctta tcatgtctgt
     4861 ataccgtcga cctctagcta gagcttggcg taatcatggt catagctgtt tcctgtgtga
     4921 aattgttatc cgctcacaat tccacacaac atacgagccg gaagcataaa gtgtaaagcc
     4981 tggggtgcct aatgagtgag ctaactcaca ttaattgcgt tgcgctcact gcccgctttc
     5041 cagtcgggaa acctgtcgtg ccagctgcat taatgaatcg gccaacgcgc ggggagaggc
     5101 ggtttgcgta ttgggcgctc ttccgcttcc tcgctcactg actcgctgcg ctcggtcgtt
     5161 cggctgcggc gagcggtatc agctcactca aaggcggtaa tacggttatc cacagaatca
     5221 ggggataacg caggaaagaa catgtgagca aaaggccagc aaaaggccag gaaccgtaaa
     5281 aaggccgcgt tgctggcgtt tttccatagg ctccgccccc ctgacgagca tcacaaaaat
     5341 cgacgctcaa gtcagaggtg gcgaaacccg acaggactat aaagatacca ggcgtttccc
     5401 cctggaagct ccctcgtgcg ctctcctgtt ccgaccctgc cgcttaccgg atacctgtcc
     5461 gcctttctcc cttcgggaag cgtggcgctt tctcatagct cacgctgtag gtatctcagt
     5521 tcggtgtagg tcgttcgctc caagctgggc tgtgtgcacg aaccccccgt tcagcccgac
     5581 cgctgcgcct tatccggtaa ctatcgtctt gagtccaacc cggtaagaca cgacttatcg
     5641 ccactggcag cagccactgg taacaggatt agcagagcga ggtatgtagg cggtgctaca
     5701 gagttcttga agtggtggcc taactacggc tacactagaa gaacagtatt tggtatctgc
     5761 gctctgctga agccagttac cttcggaaaa agagttggta gctcttgatc cggcaaacaa
     5821 accaccgctg gtagcggtgg tttttttgtt tgcaagcagc agattacgcg cagaaaaaaa
     5881 ggatctcaag aagatccttt gatcttttct acggggtctg acgctcagtg gaacgaaaac
     5941 tcacgttaag ggattttggt catgagatta tcaaaaagga tcttcaccta gatcctttta
     6001 aattaaaaat gaagttttaa atcaatctaa agtatatatg agtaaacttg gtctgacagt
     6061 taccaatgct taatcagtga ggcacctatc tcagcgatct gtctatttcg ttcatccata
     6121 gttgcctgac tccccgtcgt gtagataact acgatacggg agggcttacc atctggcccc
     6181 agtgctgcaa tgataccgcg agacccacgc tcaccggctc cagatttatc agcaataaac
     6241 cagccagccg gaagggccga gcgcagaagt ggtcctgcaa ctttatccgc ctccatccag
     6301 tctattaatt gttgccggga agctagagta agtagttcgc cagttaatag tttgcgcaac
     6361 gttgttgcca ttgctacagg catcgtggtg tcacgctcgt cgtttggtat ggcttcattc
     6421 agctccggtt cccaacgatc aaggcgagtt acatgatccc ccatgttgtg caaaaaagcg
     6481 gttagctcct tcggtcctcc gatcgttgtc agaagtaagt tggccgcagt gttatcactc
     6541 atggttatgg cagcactgca taattctctt actgtcatgc catccgtaag atgcttttct
     6601 gtgactggtg agtactcaac caagtcattc tgagaatagt gtatgcggcg accgagttgc
     6661 tcttgcccgg cgtcaatacg ggataatacc gcgccacata gcagaacttt aaaagtgctc
     6721 atcattggaa aacgttcttc ggggcgaaaa ctctcaagga tcttaccgct gttgagatcc
     6781 agttcgatgt aacccactcg tgcacccaac tgatcttcag catcttttac tttcaccagc
     6841 gtttctgggt gagcaaaaac aggaaggcaa aatgccgcaa aaaagggaat aagggcgaca
     6901 cggaaatgtt gaatactcat actcttcctt tttcaatatt attgaagcat ttatcagggt
     6961 tattgtctca tgagcggata catatttgaa tgtatttaga aaaataaaca aataggggtt
     7021 ccgcgcacat ttccccgaaa agtgccacct gacgtc
//
