[The description below was written by a language model from this plasmid's Addgene catalogue record and the feature table of its GenBank file.]
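Description:
pcDNA5/FRT/TO HIS HSPA8 is a 7,056 bp mammalian expression plasmid built on the Invitrogen pcDNA5/FRT/TO backbone, carrying the human HSPA8 cDNA (also known as HSC70/HSP73, the constitutively expressed cytosolic member of the HSP70 chaperone family). It is propagated in E. coli through a high-copy ColE1/pUC-type origin with ampicillin selection from the bla gene. The roughly 1.97 kb insert was cloned between BamHI and NotI sites, both retained, downstream of a backbone-encoded 6xHis tag, so the protein is produced with an N-terminal His tag. The HSPA8 coding region itself is not annotated in the feature table, but it falls in the interval between the His tag and the bovine growth hormone polyadenylation signal.

Expression is driven by the CMV immediate-early enhancer and promoter, followed by two tet operator (O2) sites. In cells expressing the Tet repressor, transcription is held off until tetracycline or doxycycline is added; in cells lacking TetR the promoter acts constitutively. The plasmid also carries an FRT site placed directly upstream of a hygromycin resistance coding sequence with an SV40 poly(A) signal; no promoter is annotated for this marker. In this backbone design, FLP-mediated recombination into a genomic FRT site in a suitable host line supplies what is needed for hygromycin resistance, allowing selection of isogenic, single-site stable integrants with inducible expression.

The construct belongs to a human HSPH/HSPA/DNAJ chaperone expression library. The depositor notes that the genes were amplified from a pooled reference RNA derived from ten cell lines and verified only for gene identity, so polymorphisms with possible functional consequences cannot be excluded.
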