Addgene plasmid #19541: pcDNA5/FRT/TO HIS HSPA8
Depositing lab: Harm Kampinga. Depositing organization: University Medical Center Groningen. Publication: Computational analysis of the human HSPH/HSPA/DNAJ family and cloning of a human HSPH/HSPA/DNAJ expression library. Hageman J, Kampinga HH. Cell Stress Chaperones. 2009 Jan;14(1):1-21. doi: 10.1007/s12192-008-0060-2. Epub 2008 Aug 7. PubMed 18686016.
Backbone
  Vector backbone: pcDNA5/FRT/TO
  Backbone manufacturer: Invitrogen
  Backbone size w/o insert (bp): 5137
  Vector type: Mammalian Expression
  Selectable markers: Hygromycin
Growth in bacteria
  Bacterial resistance: Ampicillin, 100 μg/mL
  Growth temperature: 37°C
  Growth strain: DH5alpha
  Copy number: High Copy
Gene/Insert
  Gene/Insert name: heat shock 70kDa protein 8 (alt names: HSPA8; LAP1; HSC54; HSC70; HSC71; HSP71; HSP73; NIP71; HSPA10; MGC29929; MGC131511)
  Species: H. sapiens (human)
  Insert size (bp): 1970
  Entrez Gene: HSPA8 (a.k.a. HEL-33, HEL-S-72p, HSC54, HSC70, HSC71, HSP71, HSP73, HSPA10, LAP-1, LAP1, NIP71)
  Tag / fusion protein: His (N terminal on backbone)
  Cloning method: Restriction Enzyme; 5′ cloning site BamHI (not destroyed); 3′ cloning site NotI (not destroyed)
  Sequencing primers: 5′ LNCX; 3′ BGH-rev
Terms and licenses: Academic/Nonprofit Terms; Industry Terms: Not Available to Industry
Depositor comments: Part of the HSP70 gene family Disclaimer: For cloning the various HSP genes, the Stratagene reference RNA for cDNA synthesis was used and genes were amplified from this mixture that originates from 10 different cell lines from different somatic origin and ultimately coming from 10 different individuals. This strategy was used to maximize the chance for the presence of individual HSP transcripts. Users must be aware that this mixture thus represents 20 complete haploid genomes, meaning that for each individual gene there might be polymorphisms that could potentially have functional consequences. The library was sequence verified only for the presence of the correct gene.
How to cite: pcDNA5/FRT/TO HIS HSPA8 was a gift from Harm Kampinga (Addgene plasmid # 19541 ; http://n2t.net/addgene:19541 ; RRID:Addgene_19541)
