>Addgene plasmid #19541 | pcDNA5/FRT/TO HIS HSPA8 | addgene partial sequence | sequence record 25318 | LNCX 5'-AGCTCGTTTAGTGAACCGTCAGATC-3'
NNNNNNNNNNNNNNCTGTTTTGACCTCCATAGAAGANACCGGGACCGATCCAGCCTCCGGACTCTAGCGT
TTAAACTTAAGCTTCTGCAGACCATGCATCATCACCATCACCATGGATCCACCATGTCCAAGGGACCTGC
AGTTGGTATTGATCTTGGCACCACCTACTCTTGTGTGGGTGTTTTCCAGCACGGAAAAGTCGAGATAATT
GCCAATGATCAGGGAAACCGAACCACTCCAAGCTATGTCGCCTTTACGGACACTGAACGGTTGATCGGTG
ATGCCGCAAAGAATCAAGTTGCAATGAACCCCACCAACACAGTTTTTGATGCCAAACGTCTGATTGGACG
CAGATTTGATGATGCTGTTGTCCAGTCTGATATGAAACATTGGCCCTTTATGGTGGTGAATGATGCTGGC
AGGCCCAAGGTCCAAGTAGAATACAAGGGAGAGACCAAAAGCTTCTATCCAGAGGAGGTGTCTTCTATGG
TTCTGACAAAGATGAAGGAAATTGCAGAAGCCTACCTTGGGAAGACTGTTACCAATGCTGTGGTCACAGT
GCCAGCTTACTTTAATGACTCTCAGCGTCAGGCTACCAAAGATGCTGGAACTATTGCTGGTCTCAATGTA
CTTAGAATTANNANNNGANNNNNNNNNNCTGCTGNNTATTGNTTACNNNNNNNNANAAAGNGGTGNNNNN
NAAAAAAAAANNTGNTNNNTNTTTTTNNNNNNNGGGNGGGGGNNNNNNTTTTNNATNNNNNNAANNCNNN
CANNATTGAAGGANGNAATCTTTGAGGTCAAGTCTACAGCTNGANANNCCCACTTGGGGTGGANNANNAT
TTTGACNACCGAATGGTCAACNNTTTTNANTTGNNTNNANTTTAANNNNNCAAGCCNNNANN
